Addgene plasmid #99324: STARR-seq luciferase INF enhancer vector_ORI_OAS3
Purpose: Luciferase validation vector with OAS3 enhancer inserted downstream of the reporter gene. The candidate's enhancer activity is reflected by luciferase activity
Depositing lab: Alexander Stark. Publication: Resolving systematic errors in widely used enhancer activity assays in human cells. Muerdter F, Boryn LM, Woodfin AR, Neumayr C, Rath M, Zabidi MA, Pagani M, Haberle V, Kazmar T, Catarino RR, Schernhuber K, Arnold CD, Stark A. Nat Methods. 2017 Dec 11. pii: nmeth.4534. doi: 10.1038/nmeth.4534. PubMed 29256496.
Backbone
  Vector backbone: STARR-seq luciferase INF enhancer vector_ORI
  Backbone manufacturer: Promega
  Backbone size w/o insert (bp): 3983
  Vector type: Mammalian Expression, Luciferase ; STARR-seq Luciferase validation vector
Growth in bacteria
  Bacterial resistance: Ampicillin, 100 μg/mL
  Growth temperature: 37°C
  Growth strain: DH5alpha
  Copy number: High Copy
Gene/Insert
  Gene/Insert name: enhancer; chr12: 94575894 -94578286
  Species: H. sapiens (human)
  Insert size (bp): 2003
  Cloning method: Gibson Cloning
Terms and licenses: Academic/Nonprofit Terms; Industry Terms: Not Available to Industry
Depositor comments: This vector has the OAS3 enhancer cloned downstream of the reporter gene; The origin of replication (ORI) substitutes the core promoter . Please see bioRxiv for preprint article. Posted 17 July 2017. DOI: 10.1101/164590
How to cite: STARR-seq luciferase INF enhancer vector_ORI_OAS3 was a gift from Alexander Stark (Addgene plasmid # 99324 ; http://n2t.net/addgene:99324 ; RRID:Addgene_99324)
