[The description below was written by a language model from this plasmid's Addgene catalogue record and pLannotate feature annotations shown in this document.]
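Description:
STARR-seq luciferase INF enhancer vector_ORI_OAS3 is a mammalian luciferase reporter plasmid built on a Promega-derived backbone and used to validate individual enhancer candidates from STARR-seq screens. It is maintained in E. coli as a high-copy plasmid through a ColE1/pUC-type origin and is selected with ampicillin via the β-lactamase gene and its bla promoter. Two sequence records are available, a depositor sequence of 5,986 nt and a repository NGS assembly of 5,959 nt. Both show the same set of features in opposite orientations.

The reporter is the synthetic firefly luciferase gene luc2. No conventional core promoter is annotated. According to the depositor, the bacterial origin of replication substitutes for the core promoter, and the feature maps are consistent with this, placing the ori roughly 100 bp upstream of the luc2 start. The orientation annotated for the SV40 poly(A) signal next to the 3' end of luc2 is opposite to that of the reporter.

The insert is a human genomic fragment of about 2 kb from the OAS3 locus, placed downstream of the reporter by Gibson cloning. A short annotated match to OAS3 coding sequence lies within this region and probably reflects genomic exon sequence rather than an expressed product. The record gives chromosome 12 coordinates whose span is somewhat longer than the stated insert size, and it does not explain the difference. The small TcR, RSF ori, large T antigen and C9orf85 fragments are likely backbone remnants or incidental matches.

Because OAS3 is an interferon-induced gene, the "INF" in the construct name may refer to an interferon-responsive enhancer, though the record does not spell this out. After transfection into human cells, luciferase activity serves as the readout of the candidate's enhancer strength.
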