Features (pLannotate 1.2.2; 11 found; start..end, strand, type, name):
    604..780     -  CDS            OAS3 (fragment): OAS3_HUMAN - Experimental evidence at protein level: Swiss-Prot protein existence level 1. Interferon-induced, dsRNA-activated antiviral enzyme which plays a critical role in cellular innate antiviral response. In addition, it may also play a role in other cellular processes such as apoptosis, cell growth, differentiation and gene regulation. Synthesizes preferentially dimers of 2'-5'-oligoadenylates (2-5A) from ATP which then bind to the inactive monomeric form of ribonuclease L (RNase L) leading to its dimerization and subsequent activation. Activation of RNase L leads to degradation of cell
   1783..1849    -  CDS            TcR (fragment): tetracycline efflux protein; tet; confers resistance to tetracycline
   1865..1933    +  CDS            large T antigen (fragment): large T antigen from SV40 (simian virus 40)
   1956..2077    +  polyA_signal   SV40 poly(A) signal: SV40 polyadenylation signal
   2121..3773    -  CDS            luciferase: firefly luciferase synthetic luc2 version of the luciferase gene
   3878..4466    +  rep_origin     ori: high-copy-number ColE1/pMB1/pBR322/pUC origin of replication
   4656..5516    -  CDS            AmpR: β-lactamase confers resistance to ampicillin, carbenicillin, and related antibiotics
   5517..5558    -  promoter       AmpR promoter (fragment): bla
   5576..5701    +  rep_origin     RSF ori (fragment): Plasmids containing the RSF 1030 origin of replication can be propagated in E. coli cells that contain additional plasmids with compatible origins.
   5700..5765    -  CDS            TcR (fragment): tetracycline efflux protein; tet; confers resistance to tetracycline
   5809..5949    -  CDS            C9orf85 (fragment): CI085_HUMAN - Experimental evidence at protein level: Swiss-Prot protein existence level 1. From Homo sapiens (Human).
>Addgene plasmid #99324 | STARR-seq luciferase INF enhancer vector_ORI_OAS3 | addgene full sequence | sequence record 193170 | Addgene NGS Result
GTGACTCAGAGTAGTAATTTAGCGTCTAGCCTCAGTTTCCCTATCCATAAAACAGGTACAATAATACCTG
CCTCACTGAACGTGGGGATGAAATGAGGTAATACTCATTTAATGAGATAATTTTCATTGTTATTTGATAA
TGTCTCAATAAATTGGGCTACTCTGGCTGTTACGCGGAGTGTTATTACTTCTGTATCCTTAAGGTCTGGC
ATAGTGTGAGGCCCACAGTCTGTTTGAATGACTGGGAGAATGAGTGAATGAGTGAATGAATGGATAAGAA
GCAGCCTCTGAGAGTAGAGATGCAGGAATCAGGCTACTTGGATTTGAATCCTGGCTGGGCCTCTTACAGG
ATCGGACACGTCACTGTACCTCTCTGTGCCTCATTTTCTCTATCTGTCAAGCGGGCTTAAGAGTACCTAC
CTGGCTCGTATGTTCGGGGGAGTTAGCACGGGGCTGGCACATTGGAAGTATTTGTTAAAGAAATGAATGA
GGTGCACAAGCGGATAAAGCCACCCCCACCGTAAGCCTATGTGAGGCTTAAGCGTCCTCCCAGGACTCCC
CTTTGCCCTTTGGACACATAAAGACCCCGAGGTGGGACCTCACCTTGACAGTTTTCAGCACCCGCGGGGC
AGCAGCACCGAGGCGGCCCCCGCGCTCCCTCAGAGCAGCGGCCAGGGCGCCCAGAGCGCGCCGCGCCTTC
TCTACGAACTCCTTCCGCGGCTGCAGCTTTCTGGCCACGAACCTGTCCAGCGCAGCGGCCGGGGTGCTGT
ACAAGTCCATGGCCTCCCGGCGCAGATGCAAGGGGAAGCAGGGCTCTGGCGCGGCCTTCGGATTTCTGGT
TTCGTTTTCCCGCCCGGCTCTCCGAACCACGCCCAGCTGGCCAGGTCCTAGGTCCTCGGTCCCGCGCGTG
GCGTGAAACGGGGAGGGGCGCTGCAGTTCCTGTCTTCCCCAAACTTGGGAAATTCCCTGCTTTCAGTTTC
GTTTCTTTCTAGCAGCTCTTGGACCTGACACCCACTTCCTGGTCCCCTTCCCAGCTACGACTTCCTCTCC
TTCATCTCCTTGCTTCCAGCCGTCCCTGCAACCACCAGCTCCAACGAACTAATCACAACCTAACAAAGTA
TACCCACAGAACGTATGGGTACATACTGAGTAACGTACTCTGAGCATTTCAGAAACGTGCAGGTTTTACA
TGGAAAAAAAAGGTCAGGATTTAATAAACGGAGAAGTCCTACCTCGCTGTCTGACTGAGGGATGCGTTCT
AAACACCACTACCACCACCAACGATAATAAAGCACACTTGGAGACTCTCACTGACTCCTCCCAACGACCA
TGGTGTAGGTGCTATTATCATCACCCATTTGACAGATGAGGAAGTCAAGGTACAGAGGAACTAGGTAACT
GTCCAAGGTAACACAGCTGGAAAGTTGTCTGGCTGGATTCAAACCCAGCCCAAGCCCACAGAGCTGCCCT
CTTCAGAAGCCAACTCTTCCTAAATAATTTATACGTGTAATGCAGTTCCAATAAAAATTCCATCTTTAAA
AACTTCAAACACACGATCTAAAGTCTGTCTGCAAGAATTAAAAATTATTTTGGAGGAGAAGGAGGAAGGA
AAGTCAGTCAGTTTAGGATGGTACCTTGCACAACAATACTACATATTAAAACATTGTAAAGCTACAATAG
GGAAATCCTCTTGGAATGGGCACAAAGCTAAGCGGACTGTAAGCTATAAGCTGCAGAGTGGAGATTTGAA
TCCAGGACCATTGCGCTTCTATCTTCATGGCCTAGTCATGCCCCGCGCCCACCGGAAGGAGCTGACTGGG
TTGAAGGCTCTCAAGGGCATCGGTCGACGGATCCTTATCGATTTTACCACATTTGTAGAGGTTTTACTTG
CTTTAAAAAACCTCCCACACCTCCCCCTGAACCTGAAACATAAAATGAATGCAATTGTTGTTGTTAACTT
GTTTATTGCAGCTTATAATGGTTACAAATAAAGCAATAGCATCACAAATTTCACAAATAAAGCATTTTTT
TCACTGCATTCTAGTTGTGGTTTGTCCAAACTCATCAATGTATCTTATCATGTCTGCTCGAAGCGGCCGG
CCGCCCCGACTCTAGAATTATTACACGGCGATCTTGCCGCCCTTCTTGGCCTTAATGAGAATCTCGCGGA
TCTTGCGGGCGTCCAACTTGCCGGTCAGTCCTTTAGGCACCTCGTCCACGAACACAACACCACCGCGCAG
CTTCTTGGCGGTTGTAACCTGGCTGGCCACATAGTCCACGATCTCCTTCTCGGTCATGGTTTTACCGTGT
TCCAGCACGACGACTGCGGCGGGCAGCTCGCCGGCATCGTCGTCGGGCAGGCCGGCGACCCCGGCGTCGA
AGATGTTGGGGTGTTGCAGCAGGATGCTCTCCAGTTCGGCTGGGGCTACCTGGTAGCCCTTGTATTTGAT
CAGGCTCTTCAGCCGGTCCACGATGAAGAAGTGCTCGTCCTCGTCCCAGTAGGCGATGTCGCCGCTGTGC
AGCCAGCCGTCCTTGTCGATGAGAGCGTTTGTAGCCTCGGGGTTGTTAACGTAGCCGCTCATGATCATGG
GGCCACGGACGCACAGCTCGCCGCGCTGGTTCACACCCAGTGTCTTACCGGTGTCCAAGTCCACCACCTT
AGCCTCGAAGAAGGGCACCACCTTGCCTACTGCGCCAGGCTTGTCGTCCCCTTCGGGGGTGATCAGAATG
GCGCTGGTTGTTTCTGTCAGGCCGTAGCCCTGGCGGATGCCTGGTAGGTGGAAGCGTTTGGCCACGGCCT
CACCTACCTCCTTGCTGAGCGGCGCCCCGCCGCTGGCGATCTCGTGCAAGTTGCTTAGGTCGTACTTGTC
GATGAGAGTGCTCTTAGCGAAGAAGCTAAATAGTGTGGGCACCAGCAGGGCAGATTGAATCTTATAGTCT
TGCAAGCTGCGCAAGAATAGCTCCTCCTCGAAGCGGTACATGAGCACGACCCGAAAGCCGCAGATCAAGT
AGCCCAGCGTGGTGAACATGCCGAAGCCGTGGTGAAATGGCACCACGCTGAGGATAGCGGTGTCGGGGAT
GATCTGGTTGCCGAAGATGGGGTCGCGGGCATGACTGAATCGGACACAAGCGGTGCGGTGCGGTAGGGCT
ACGCCCTTGGGCAATCCGGTACTGCCACTACTGTTCATGATCAGGGCGATGGTTTTGTCCCGGTCGAAGC
TCTCGGGCACGAAGTCGTACTCGTTGAAGCCGGGTGGCAAATGGGAAGTCACGAAGGTGTACATGCTTTG
GAAGCCCTGGTAGTCGGTCTTGCTATCCATGATGATGATCTTTTGTATGATCGGTAGCTTCTTTTGCACG
TTGAGGATCTTTTGCAGCCCTTTCTTGCTCACGAATACGACGGTGGGCTGGCTGATGCCCATGCTGTTCA
GCAGCTCGCGCTCGTTGTAGATGTCGTTAGCTGGGGCCACAGCCACACCGATGAACAGGGCACCCAACAC
GGGCATGAAGAACTGCAAGCTATTCTCGCTGCACACCACGATCCGATGGTTTGTATTCAGCCCATAGCGC
TTCATAGCTTCTGCCAGCCGAACGCTCATCTCGAAGTACTCGGCGTAGGTAATGTCCACCTCGATATGTG
CGTCGGTAAAGGCGATGGTGCCGGGCACCAGGGCGTAGCGCTTCATGGCTTTGTGCAGCTGCTCGCCGGC
GGTCCCGTCTTCGAGTGGGTAGAATGGCGCTGGGCCCTTCTTAATGTTTTTGGCATCTTCCATGGTGGCT
TTACCAACAGTACCGGATTGCCAAGCTTCAAAATCCCTTAACGTGAGTTTTCGTTCCACTGAGCGTCAGA
CCCCGTAGAAAAGATCAAAGGATCTTCTTGAGATCCTTTTTTTCTGCGCGTAATCTGCTGCTTGCAAACA
AAAAAACCACCGCTACCAGCGGTGGTTTGTTTGCCGGATCAAGAGCTACCAACTCTTTTTCCGAAGGTAA
CTGGCTTCAGCAGAGCGCAGATACCAAATACTGTTCTTCTAGTGTAGCCGTAGTTAGGCCACCACTTCAA
GAACTCTGTAGCACCGCCTACATACCTCGCTCTGCTAATCCTGTTACCAGTGGCTGCTGCCAGTGGCGAT
AAGTCGTGTCTTACCGGGTTGGACTCAAGACGATAGTTACCGGATAAGGCGCAGCGGTCGGGCTGAACGG
GGGGTTCGTGCACACAGCCCAGCTTGGAGCGAACGACCTACACCGAACTGAGATACCTACAGCGTGAGCT
ATGAGAAAGCGCCACGCTTCCCGAAGGGAGAAAGGCGGACAGGTATCCGGTAAGCGGCAGGGTCGGAACA
GGAGAGCGCACGAGGGAGCTTCCAGGGGGAAACGCCTGGTATCTTTATAGTCCTGTCGGGTTTCGCCACC
TCTGACTTGAGCGTCGATTTTTGTGATGCTCGTCAGGGGGGCGGAGCCTATGGAAAAACGCCAGCAACGC
GGCCTTTTTACGGTTCCTGGCCTTTTGCTGGCCTTTTGCTCACATGTCATGAGATTATCAAAAAGGATCT
TCACCTAGATCCTTTTAAATTAAAAATGAAGTTTTAAATCAATCTAAAGTATATATGAGTAAACTTGGTC
TGACAGCGGCCGCAAATGCTAAACCACTGCAGTGGTTACCAGTGCTTGATCAGTGAGGCACCGATCTCAG
CGATCTGCCTATTTCGTTCGTCCATAGTGGCCTGACTCCCCGTCGTGTAGATCACTACGATTCGTGAGGG
CTTACCATCAGGCCCCAGCGCAGCAATGATGCCGCGAGAGCCGCGTTCACCGGCCCCCGATTTGTCAGCA
ATGAACCAGCCAGCAGGGAGGGCCGAGCGAAGAAGTGGTCCTGCTACTTTGTCCGCCTCCATCCAGTCTA
TGAGCTGCTGTCGTGATGCTAGAGTAAGAAGTTCGCCAGTGAGTAGTTTCCGAAGAGTTGTGGCCATTGC
TACTGGCATCGTGGTATCACGCTCGTCGTTCGGTATGGCTTCGTTCAACTCTGGTTCCCAGCGGTCAAGC
CGGGTCACATGATCACCCATATTATGAAGAAATGCAGTCAGCTCCTTAGGGCCTCCGATCGTTGTCAGAA
GTAAGTTGGCCGCGGTGTTGTCGCTCATGGTAATGGCAGCACTACACAATTCTCTTACCGTCATGCCATC
CGTAAGATGCTTTTCCGTGACCGGCGAGTACTCAACCAAGTCGTTTTGTGAGTAGTGTATACGGCGACCA
AGCTGCTCTTGCCCGGCGTCTATACGGGACAACACCGCGCCACATAGCAGTACTTTGAAAGTGCTCATCA
TCGGGAATCGTTCTTCGGGGCGGAAAGACTCAAGGATCTTGCCGCTATTGAGATCCAGTTCGATATAGCC
CACTCTTGCACCCAGTTGATCTTCAGCATCTTTTACTTTCACCAGCGTTTCGGGGTGTGCAAAAACAGGC
AAGCAAAATGCCGCAAAGAAGGGAATGAGTGCGACACGAAAATGTTGGATGCTCATACTCGTCCTTTTTC
AATATTATTGAAGCATTTATCAGGGTTACTAGTACGTCTCTCAAGACATGTTCTTTCCTGCGTTATCCCC
TGATTCTGTGGATAACCGTATTACCGCCTTTGAGTGAGCTGATACCGCTCGCCGCAGCCGAACGACCGAG
CGCAGCGAGTCAGTGAGCGAGGAAGCGGAAGAGCGCTGCCGGCACCTGTCCTACGAGTTGCATGATAAAG
AAGACAGTCATAAGTGCGGCGACGACTGGGCAACACGGCAAAACTCTATCTCTACAAAAAATGCAAATAA
TTAGCCAGGCATGGTAGTGTGCACCTGTAGTGCCAGCTACTTGGGAGGCTGAGGTGTGAGAATAACTTGA
GCCCAGGAGGCGGAGGTTGCTGTGAGCCAAGATCATGCTACTGCACTCCAGCCTGGGTGACAGAGCGAGA
CCCTGTCTC
