Features (pLannotate 1.2.2; 11 found; start..end, strand, type, name):
    756..932     +  CDS            OAS3 (fragment): OAS3_HUMAN - Experimental evidence at protein level: Swiss-Prot protein existence level 1. Interferon-induced, dsRNA-activated antiviral enzyme which plays a critical role in cellular innate antiviral response. In addition, it may also play a role in other cellular processes such as apoptosis, cell growth, differentiation and gene regulation. Synthesizes preferentially dimers of 2'-5'-oligoadenylates (2-5A) from ATP which then bind to the inactive monomeric form of ribonuclease L (RNase L) leading to its dimerization and subsequent activation. Activation of RNase L leads to degradation of cell
   1573..1713    +  CDS            C9orf85 (fragment): CI085_HUMAN - Experimental evidence at protein level: Swiss-Prot protein existence level 1. From Homo sapiens (Human).
   1757..1822    +  CDS            TcR (fragment): tetracycline efflux protein; tet; confers resistance to tetracycline
   1821..1946    -  rep_origin     RSF ori (fragment): Plasmids containing the RSF 1030 origin of replication can be propagated in E. coli cells that contain additional plasmids with compatible origins.
   1964..2005    +  promoter       AmpR promoter (fragment): bla
   2006..2866    +  CDS            AmpR: β-lactamase confers resistance to ampicillin, carbenicillin, and related antibiotics
   3056..3644    -  rep_origin     ori: high-copy-number ColE1/pMB1/pBR322/pUC origin of replication
   3749..5401    +  CDS            luciferase: firefly luciferase synthetic luc2 version of the luciferase gene
   5445..5566    -  polyA_signal   SV40 poly(A) signal: SV40 polyadenylation signal
   5589..5657    -  CDS            large T antigen (fragment): large T antigen from SV40 (simian virus 40)
   5673..5739    +  CDS            TcR (fragment): tetracycline efflux protein; tet; confers resistance to tetracycline
>Addgene plasmid #99324 | STARR-seq luciferase INF enhancer vector_ORI_OAS3 | depositor full sequence | sequence record 197092 | STARR-seq luciferase INF enhancer vector_ORI_OAS3 sequence 5986 bps
AGATGGAATTTTTATTGGAACTGCATTACACGTATAAATTATTTAGGAAGAGTTGGCTTCTGAAGAGGGC
AGCTCTGTGGGCTTGGGCTGGGTTTGAATCCAGCCAGACAACTTTCCAGCTGTGTTACCTTGGACAGTTA
CCTAGTTCCTCTGTACCTTGACTTCCTCATCTGTCAAATGGGTGATGATAATAGCACCTACACCATGGTC
GTTGGGAGGAGTCAGTGAGAGTCTCCAAGTGTGCTTTATTATCGTTGGTGGTGGTAGTGGTGTTTAGAAC
GCATCCCTCAGTCAGACAGCGAGGTAGGACTTCTCCGTTTATTAAATCCTGACCTTTTTTTTCCATGTAA
AACCTGCACGTTTCTGAAATGCTCAGAGTACGTTACTCAGTATGTACCCATACGTTCTGTGGGTATACTT
TGTTAGGTTGTGATTAGTTCGTTGGAGCTGGTGGTTGCAGGGACGGCTGGAAGCAAGGAGATGAAGGAGA
GGAAGTCGTAGCTGGGAAGGGGACCAGGAAGTGGGTGTCAGGTCCAAGAGCTGCTAGAAAGAAACGAAAC
TGAAAGCAGGGAATTTCCCAAGTTTGGGGAAGACAGGAACTGCAGCGCCCCTCCCCGTTTCACGCCACGC
GCGGGACCGAGGACCTAGGACCTGGCCAGCTGGGCGTGGTTCGGAGAGCCGGGCGGGAAAACGAAACCAG
AAATCCGAAGGCCGCGCCAGAGCCCTGCTTCCCCTTGCATCTGCGCCGGGAGGCCATGGACTTGTACAGC
ACCCCGGCCGCTGCGCTGGACAGGTTCGTGGCCAGAAAGCTGCAGCCGCGGAAGGAGTTCGTAGAGAAGG
CGCGGCGCGCTCTGGGCGCCCTGGCCGCTGCTCTGAGGGAGCGCGGGGGCCGCCTCGGTGCTGCTGCCCC
GCGGGTGCTGAAAACTGTCAAGGTGAGGTCCCACCTCGGGGTCTTTATGTGTCCAAAGGGCAAAGGGGAG
TCCTGGGAGGACGCTTAAGCCTCACATAGGCTTACGGTGGGGGTGGCTTTATCCGCTTGTGCACCTCATT
CATTTCTTTAACAAATACTTCCAATGTGCCAGCCCCGTGCTAACTCCCCCGAACATACGAGCCAGGTAGG
TACTCTTAAGCCCGCTTGACAGATAGAGAAAATGAGGCACAGAGAGGTACAGTGACGTGTCCGATCCTGT
AAGAGGCCCAGCCAGGATTCAAATCCAAGTAGCCTGATTCCTGCATCTCTACTCTCAGAGGCTGCTTCTT
ATCCATTCATTCACTCATTCACTCATTCTCCCAGTCATTCAAACAGACTGTGGGCCTCACACTATGCCAG
ACCTTAAGGATACAGAAGTAATAACACTCCGCGTAACAGCCAGAGTAGCCCAATTTATTGAGACATTATC
AAATAACAATGAAAATTATCTCATTAAATGAGTATTACCTCATTTCATCCCCACGTTCAGTGAGGCAGGT
ATTATTGTACCTGTTTTATGGATAGGGAAACTGAGGCTAGACGCTAAATTACTACTCTGAGTCACATCTT
TTTTTTTTTTTTTTTTTTTTTTGAGACAGGGTCTCGCTCTGTCACCCAGGCTGGAGTGCAGTAGCATGAT
CTTGGCTCACAGCAACCTCCGCCTCCTGGGCTCAAGTTATTCTCACACCTCAGCCTCCCAAGTAGCTGGC
ACTACAGGTGCACACTACCATGCCTGGCTAATTATTTGCATTTTTTGTAGAGATAGAGTTTTGCCGTGTT
GCCCAGTCGTCGCCGCACTTATGACTGTCTTCTTTATCATGCAACTCGTAGGACAGGTGCCGGCAGCGCT
CTTCCGCTTCCTCGCTCACTGACTCGCTGCGCTCGGTCGTTCGGCTGCGGCGAGCGGTATCAGCTCACTC
AAAGGCGGTAATACGGTTATCCACAGAATCAGGGGATAACGCAGGAAAGAACATGTCTTGAGAGACGTAC
TAGTAACCCTGATAAATGCTTCAATAATATTGAAAAAGGACGAGTATGAGCATCCAACATTTTCGTGTCG
CACTCATTCCCTTCTTTGCGGCATTTTGCTTGCCTGTTTTTGCACACCCCGAAACGCTGGTGAAAGTAAA
AGATGCTGAAGATCAACTGGGTGCAAGAGTGGGCTATATCGAACTGGATCTCAATAGCGGCAAGATCCTT
GAGTCTTTCCGCCCCGAAGAACGATTCCCGATGATGAGCACTTTCAAAGTACTGCTATGTGGCGCGGTGT
TGTCCCGTATAGACGCCGGGCAAGAGCAGCTTGGTCGCCGTATACACTACTCACAAAACGACTTGGTTGA
GTACTCGCCGGTCACGGAAAAGCATCTTACGGATGGCATGACGGTAAGAGAATTGTGTAGTGCTGCCATT
ACCATGAGCGACAACACCGCGGCCAACTTACTTCTGACAACGATCGGAGGCCCTAAGGAGCTGACTGCAT
TTCTTCATAATATGGGTGATCATGTGACCCGGCTTGACCGCTGGGAACCAGAGTTGAACGAAGCCATACC
GAACGACGAGCGTGATACCACGATGCCAGTAGCAATGGCCACAACTCTTCGGAAACTACTCACTGGCGAA
CTTCTTACTCTAGCATCACGACAGCAGCTCATAGACTGGATGGAGGCGGACAAAGTAGCAGGACCACTTC
TTCGCTCGGCCCTCCCTGCTGGCTGGTTCATTGCTGACAAATCGGGGGCCGGTGAACGCGGCTCTCGCGG
CATCATTGCTGCGCTGGGGCCTGATGGTAAGCCCTCACGAATCGTAGTGATCTACACGACGGGGAGTCAG
GCCACTATGGACGAACGAAATAGGCAGATCGCTGAGATCGGTGCCTCACTGATCAAGCACTGGTAACCAC
TGCAGTGGTTTAGCATTTGCGGCCGCTGTCAGACCAAGTTTACTCATATATACTTTAGATTGATTTAAAA
CTTCATTTTTAATTTAAAAGGATCTAGGTGAAGATCCTTTTTGATAATCTCATGACATGTGAGCAAAAGG
CCAGCAAAAGGCCAGGAACCGTAAAAAGGCCGCGTTGCTGGCGTTTTTCCATAGGCTCCGCCCCCCTGAC
GAGCATCACAAAAATCGACGCTCAAGTCAGAGGTGGCGAAACCCGACAGGACTATAAAGATACCAGGCGT
TTCCCCCTGGAAGCTCCCTCGTGCGCTCTCCTGTTCCGACCCTGCCGCTTACCGGATACCTGTCCGCCTT
TCTCCCTTCGGGAAGCGTGGCGCTTTCTCATAGCTCACGCTGTAGGTATCTCAGTTCGGTGTAGGTCGTT
CGCTCCAAGCTGGGCTGTGTGCACGAACCCCCCGTTCAGCCCGACCGCTGCGCCTTATCCGGTAACTATC
GTCTTGAGTCCAACCCGGTAAGACACGACTTATCGCCACTGGCAGCAGCCACTGGTAACAGGATTAGCAG
AGCGAGGTATGTAGGCGGTGCTACAGAGTTCTTGAAGTGGTGGCCTAACTACGGCTACACTAGAAGAACA
GTATTTGGTATCTGCGCTCTGCTGAAGCCAGTTACCTTCGGAAAAAGAGTTGGTAGCTCTTGATCCGGCA
AACAAACCACCGCTGGTAGCGGTGGTTTTTTTGTTTGCAAGCAGCAGATTACGCGCAGAAAAAAAGGATC
TCAAGAAGATCCTTTGATCTTTTCTACGGGGTCTGACGCTCAGTGGAACGAAAACTCACGTTAAGGGATT
TTGAAGCTTGGCAATCCGGTACTGTTGGTAAAGCCACCATGGAAGATGCCAAAAACATTAAGAAGGGCCC
AGCGCCATTCTACCCACTCGAAGACGGGACCGCCGGCGAGCAGCTGCACAAAGCCATGAAGCGCTACGCC
CTGGTGCCCGGCACCATCGCCTTTACCGACGCACATATCGAGGTGGACATTACCTACGCCGAGTACTTCG
AGATGAGCGTTCGGCTGGCAGAAGCTATGAAGCGCTATGGGCTGAATACAAACCATCGGATCGTGGTGTG
CAGCGAGAATAGCTTGCAGTTCTTCATGCCCGTGTTGGGTGCCCTGTTCATCGGTGTGGCTGTGGCCCCA
GCTAACGACATCTACAACGAGCGCGAGCTGCTGAACAGCATGGGCATCAGCCAGCCCACCGTCGTATTCG
TGAGCAAGAAAGGGCTGCAAAAGATCCTCAACGTGCAAAAGAAGCTACCGATCATACAAAAGATCATCAT
CATGGATAGCAAGACCGACTACCAGGGCTTCCAAAGCATGTACACCTTCGTGACTTCCCATTTGCCACCC
GGCTTCAACGAGTACGACTTCGTGCCCGAGAGCTTCGACCGGGACAAAACCATCGCCCTGATCATGAACA
GTAGTGGCAGTACCGGATTGCCCAAGGGCGTAGCCCTACCGCACCGCACCGCTTGTGTCCGATTCAGTCA
TGCCCGCGACCCCATCTTCGGCAACCAGATCATCCCCGACACCGCTATCCTCAGCGTGGTGCCATTTCAC
CACGGCTTCGGCATGTTCACCACGCTGGGCTACTTGATCTGCGGCTTTCGGGTCGTGCTCATGTACCGCT
TCGAGGAGGAGCTATTCTTGCGCAGCTTGCAAGACTATAAGATTCAATCTGCCCTGCTGGTGCCCACACT
ATTTAGCTTCTTCGCTAAGAGCACTCTCATCGACAAGTACGACCTAAGCAACTTGCACGAGATCGCCAGC
GGCGGGGCGCCGCTCAGCAAGGAGGTAGGTGAGGCCGTGGCCAAACGCTTCCACCTACCAGGCATCCGCC
AGGGCTACGGCCTGACAGAAACAACCAGCGCCATTCTGATCACCCCCGAAGGGGACGACAAGCCTGGCGC
AGTAGGCAAGGTGGTGCCCTTCTTCGAGGCTAAGGTGGTGGACTTGGACACCGGTAAGACACTGGGTGTG
AACCAGCGCGGCGAGCTGTGCGTCCGTGGCCCCATGATCATGAGCGGCTACGTTAACAACCCCGAGGCTA
CAAACGCTCTCATCGACAAGGACGGCTGGCTGCACAGCGGCGACATCGCCTACTGGGACGAGGACGAGCA
CTTCTTCATCGTGGACCGGCTGAAGAGCCTGATCAAATACAAGGGCTACCAGGTAGCCCCAGCCGAACTG
GAGAGCATCCTGCTGCAACACCCCAACATCTTCGACGCCGGGGTCGCCGGCCTGCCCGACGACGATGCCG
GCGAGCTGCCCGCCGCAGTCGTCGTGCTGGAACACGGTAAAACCATGACCGAGAAGGAGATCGTGGACTA
TGTGGCCAGCCAGGTTACAACCGCCAAGAAGCTGCGCGGTGGTGTTGTGTTCGTGGACGAGGTGCCTAAA
GGACTGACCGGCAAGTTGGACGCCCGCAAGATCCGCGAGATTCTCATTAAGGCCAAGAAGGGCGGCAAGA
TCGCCGTGTAATAATTCTAGAGTCGGGGCGGCCGGCCGCTTCGAGCAGACATGATAAGATACATTGATGA
GTTTGGACAAACCACAACTAGAATGCAGTGAAAAAAATGCTTTATTTGTGAAATTTGTGATGCTATTGCT
TTATTTGTAACCATTATAAGCTGCAATAAACAAGTTAACAACAACAATTGCATTCATTTTATGTTTCAGG
TTCAGGGGGAGGTGTGGGAGGTTTTTTAAAGCAAGTAAAACCTCTACAAATGTGGTAAAATCGATAAGGA
TCCGTCGACCGATGCCCTTGAGAGCCTTCAACCCAGTCAGCTCCTTCCGGTGGGCGCGGGGCATGACTAG
GCCATGAAGATAGAAGCGCAATGGTCCTGGATTCAAATCTCCACTCTGCAGCTTATAGCTTACAGTCCGC
TTAGCTTTGTGCCCATTCCAAGAGGATTTCCCTATTGTAGCTTTACAATGTTTTAATATGTAGTATTGTT
GTGCAAGGTACCATCCTAAACTGACTGACTTTCCTTCCTCCTTCTCCTCCAAAATAATTTTTAATTCTTG
CAGACAGACTTTAGATCGTGTGTTTGAAGTTTTTAA
